Addgene plasmid #171012: pLX208-SAE1
Purpose: Ectopic expression of SAE1
Depositing lab: Alice Ting. Depositing organization: Stanford University. Publication: An engineered transcriptional reporter of protein localization identifies regulators of mitochondrial and ER membrane protein trafficking in high-throughput CRISPRi screens. Coukos RW, Yao D, Sanchez ML, Strand ET, Olive ME, Udeshi ND, Weissman JS, Carr SA, Bassik MC, Ting AY. Elife. 2021 Aug 20;10. pii: 69142. doi: 10.7554/eLife.69142. PubMed 34414886.
Backbone
  Vector backbone: pLX208
  Backbone size w/o insert (bp): 8500
  Vector type: Mammalian Expression, Lentiviral
  Selectable markers: Neomycin (select with G418)
Growth in bacteria
  Bacterial resistance: Ampicillin, 100 μg/mL
  Growth temperature: 37°C
  Growth strain: NEB Stable
  Copy number: High Copy
Gene/Insert
  Gene/Insert name: untagged SAE1
  Species: H. sapiens (human)
  Insert size (bp): 1000
  Promoter: Ef1-alpha
  Cloning method: Gibson Cloning
Terms and licenses: Academic/Nonprofit Terms; Industry Terms: Not Available to Industry
How to cite: pLX208-SAE1 was a gift from Alice Ting (Addgene plasmid # 171012 ; http://n2t.net/addgene:171012 ; RRID:Addgene_171012)
