[The description below was written by a language model from this plasmid's Addgene catalogue record and pLannotate feature annotations shown in this document.]
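Description:
pLX208-SAE1 is a third-generation-style, self-inactivating HIV-1 lentiviral vector built on the pLX208 backbone for ectopic expression of untagged human SAE1 in mammalian cells. In bacteria it is maintained through a high-copy ColE1/pUC-type origin and selected with ampicillin via the β-lactamase gene. The backbone also carries an f1 origin, an SV40 origin and remnants of lac/lacZα and T3/T7 promoter sequences typical of its cloning-vector ancestry.

The viral genome is transcribed in packaging cells from an RSV promoter fused to a truncated 5' LTR, followed by the Ψ packaging signal with a partial gag fragment, the Rev response element for Rev-dependent nuclear export, and a cPPT/CTS element that aids nuclear import of the reverse-transcribed genome. It ends in a ΔU3 3' LTR, which inactivates LTR promoter activity after integration, with an SV40 polyadenylation signal downstream.

Two independent expression units sit between the LTRs. A human PGK promoter drives the neomycin phosphotransferase gene, allowing G418 selection of transduced cells. Downstream, an EF-1α promoter with portions of its intron A drives the SAE1 coding sequence, followed by a WPRE to enhance transcript stability and expression. SAE1 is the subunit that pairs with UBA2/SAE2 to form the SUMO-activating E1 enzyme.

The recorded purpose is simply ectopic SAE1 expression. The associated publication concerns CRISPRi screens for regulators of mitochondrial and ER membrane protein trafficking, but the record does not state how the construct was used in that work.
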