Features (pLannotate 1.2.2; 29 found; start..end, strand, type, name):
     16..108     +  CDS            lacI (fragment): lac repressor; lacI; The lac repressor binds to the lac operator to inhibit transcription in E. coli. This inhibition can be relieved by adding lactose or isopropyl-β-D-thiogalactopyranoside (IPTG).
    121..142     +  protein_bind   CAP binding site: CAP binding activates transcription in the presence of cAMP. E. coli catabolite activator protein
    157..187     +  promoter       lac promoter: promoter for the E. coli lac operon
    195..211     +  protein_bind   lac operator: The lac repressor binds to the lac operator to inhibit transcription in E. coli. This inhibition can be relieved by adding lactose or isopropyl-β-D-thiogalactopyranoside (IPTG). lac repressor encoded by lacI
    256..274     +  promoter       T3 promoter: promoter for bacteriophage T3 RNA polymerase
    302..528     +  promoter       RSV promoter: Rous sarcoma virus enhancer/promoter
    529..709     +  LTR            5' LTR (truncated): truncated 5' long terminal repeat (LTR) from HIV-1
    756..881     +  misc_feature   HIV-1 Ψ: packaging signal of human immunodeficiency virus type 1
    865..1228    +  CDS            HIV-1 gag (fragment): gag protein from human immunodeficiency virus 1; gag
   1374..1607    +  misc_feature   RRE: The Rev response element (RRE) of HIV-1 allows for Rev-dependent mRNA export from the nucleus to the cytoplasm.
   1984..2009    +  CDS            Rev (fragment): human immunodeficiency virus 1 (HIV-1) Rev protein; rev; enhances nuclear export of unspliced and incompletely spliced viral mRNAs
   2011..2511    +  promoter       hPGK promoter: human phosphoglycerate kinase 1 promoter
   2523..3315    +  CDS            NeoR/KanR (fragment): aminoglycoside phosphotransferase from Tn5; aph(3')-II (or nptII); confers resistance to neomycin, kanamycin, and G418 (Geneticin®)
   3359..3476    +  misc_feature   cPPT/CTS: central polypurine tract and central termination sequence of HIV-1
   3520..3731    +  promoter       EF-1α core promoter: core promoter for human elongation factor EF-1α
   3732..3841    +  intron         EF-1α intron A (fragment): intron upstream of the start codon of human EF-1α
   4467..4670    +  intron         EF-1α intron A: truncated intron upstream of the start codon of human EF-1α
   4692..5729    +  CDS            SAE1: SAE1_HUMAN - Also known as AOS1, SUA1, UBLE1A. Experimental evidence at protein level: Swiss-Prot protein existence level 1. The heterodimer acts as an E1 ligase for SUMO1, SUMO2, SUMO3, and probably SUMO4. It mediates ATP-dependent activation of SUMO proteins followed by formation of a thioester bond between a SUMO protein and a conserved active site cysteine residue on UBA2/SAE2. From Homo sapiens (Human).
   5745..6333    +  misc_feature   WPRE: woodchuck hepatitis virus posttranscriptional regulatory element
   6384..6403    +  misc_feature   cPPT/CTS (fragment): central polypurine tract and central termination sequence of HIV-1
   6405..6638    +  LTR            3' LTR (ΔU3): self-inactivating 3' long terminal repeat (LTR) from HIV-1
   6716..6837    +  polyA_signal   SV40 poly(A) signal: SV40 polyadenylation signal
   6877..7012    +  rep_origin     SV40 ori: SV40 origin of replication
   7033..7051    -  promoter       T7 promoter: promoter for bacteriophage T7 RNA polymerase
   7059..7214    +  CDS            lacZα (fragment): LacZα fragment of β-galactosidase; lacZ fragment
   7219..7674    +  rep_origin     f1 ori (sequence partly withheld): f1 bacteriophage origin of replication; arrow indicates direction of (+) strand synthesis
   7700..7804    +  promoter       AmpR promoter: bla
   7805..8665    +  CDS            AmpR: β-lactamase; bla; confers resistance to ampicillin, carbenicillin, and related antibiotics
   8836..9424    +  rep_origin     ori: high-copy-number ColE1/pMB1/pBR322/pUC origin of replication
>Addgene plasmid #171012 | pLX208-SAE1 | addgene full sequence | sequence record 335899 | Addgene NGS Result
CGAGGAAGCGGAAGAGCGCCCAATACGCAAACCGCCTCTCCCCGCGCGTTGGCCGATTCATTAATGCAGC
TGGCACGACAGGTTTCCCGACTGGAAAGCGGGCAGTGAGCGCAACGCAATTAATGTGAGTTAGCTCACTC
ATTAGGCACCCCAGGCTTTACACTTTATGCTTCCGGCTCGTATGTTGTGTGGAATTGTGAGCGGATAACA
ATTTCACACAGGAAACAGCTATGACCATGATTACGCCAAGCGCGCAATTAACCCTCACTAAAGGGAACAA
AAGCTGGAGCTGCAAGCTTAATGTAGTCTTATGCAATACTCTTGTAGTCTTGCAACATGGTAACGATGAG
TTAGCAACATGCCTTACAAGGAGAGAAAAAGCACCGTGCATGCCGATTGGTGGAAGTAAGGTGGTACGAT
CGTGCCTTATTAGGAAGGCAACAGACGGGTCTGACATGGATTGGACGAACCACTGAATTGCCGCATTGCA
GAGATATTGTATTTAAGTGCCTAGCTCGATACATAAACGGGTCTCTCTGGTTAGACCAGATCTGAGCCTG
GGAGCTCTCTGGCTAACTAGGGAACCCACTGCTTAAGCCTCAATAAAGCTTGCCTTGAGTGCTTCAAGTA
GTGTGTGCCCGTCTGTTGTGTGACTCTGGTAACTAGAGATCCCTCAGACCCTTTTAGTCAGTGTGGAAAA
TCTCTAGCAGTGGCGCCCGAACAGGGACTTGAAAGCGAAAGGGAAACCAGAGGAGCTCTCTCGACGCAGG
ACTCGGCTTGCTGAAGCGCGCACGGCAAGAGGCGAGGGGCGGCGACTGGTGAGTACGCCAAAAATTTTGA
CTAGCGGAGGCTAGAAGGAGAGAGATGGGTGCGAGAGCGTCAGTATTAAGCGGGGGAGAATTAGATCGCG
ATGGGAAAAAATTCGGTTAAGGCCAGGGGGAAAGAAAAAATATAAATTAAAACATATAGTATGGGCAAGC
AGGGAGCTAGAACGATTCGCAGTTAATCCTGGCCTGTTAGAAACATCAGAAGGCTGTAGACAAATACTGG
GACAGCTACAACCATCCCTTCAGACAGGATCAGAAGAACTTAGATCATTATATAATACAGTAGCAACCCT
CTATTGTGTGCATCAAAGGATAGAGATAAAAGACACCAAGGAAGCTTTAGACAAGATAGAGGAAGAGCAA
AACAAAAGTAAGACCACCGCACAGCAAGCGGCCGCTGATCTTCAGACCTGGAGGAGGAGATATGAGGGAC
AATTGGAGAAGTGAATTATATAAATATAAAGTAGTAAAAATTGAACCATTAGGAGTAGCACCCACCAAGG
CAAAGAGAAGAGTGGTGCAGAGAGAAAAAAGAGCAGTGGGAATAGGAGCTTTGTTCCTTGGGTTCTTGGG
AGCAGCAGGAAGCACTATGGGCGCAGCGTCAATGACGCTGACGGTACAGGCCAGACAATTATTGTCTGGT
ATAGTGCAGCAGCAGAACAATTTGCTGAGGGCTATTGAGGCGCAACAGCATCTGTTGCAACTCACAGTCT
GGGGCATCAAGCAGCTCCAGGCAAGAATCCTGGCTGTGGAAAGATACCTAAAGGATCAACAGCTCCTGGG
GATTTGGGGTTGCTCTGGAAAACTCATTTGCACCACTGCTGTGCCTTGGAATGCTAGTTGGAGTAATAAA
TCTCTGGAACAGATTTGGAATCACACGACCTGGATGGAGTGGGACAGAGAAATTAACAATTACACAAGCT
TAATACACTCCTTAATTGAAGAATCGCAAAACCAGCAAGAAAAGAATGAACAAGAATTATTGGAATTAGA
TAAATGGGCAAGTTTGTGGAATTGGTTTAACATAACAAATTGGCTGTGGTATATAAAATTATTCATAATG
ATAGTAGGAGGCTTGGTAGGTTTAAGAATAGTTTTTGCTGTACTTTCTATAGTGAATAGAGTTAGGCAGG
GATATTCACCATTATCGTTTCAGACCCACCTCCCAACCCCGAGGGGACCATTGCGCCTTTTCCAAGGCAG
CCCTGGGTTTGCGCAGGGACGCGGCTGCTCTGGGCGTGGTTCCGGGAAACGCAGCGGCGCCGACCCTGGG
TCTCGCACATTCTTCACGTCCGTTCGCAGCGTCACCCGGATCTTCGCCGCTACCCTTGTGGGCCCCCCGG
CGACGCTTCCTGCTCCGCCCCTAAGTCGGGAAGGTTCCTTGCGGTTCGCGGCGTGCCGGACGTGACAAAC
GGAAGCCGCACGTCTCACTAGTACCCTCGCAGACGGACAGCGCCAGGGAGCAATGGCAGCGCGCCGACCG
CGATGGGCTGTGGCCAATAGCGGCTGCTCAGCAGGGCGCGCCGAGAGCAGCGGCCGGGAAGGGGCGGTGC
GGGAGGCGGGGTGTGGGGCGGTAGTGTGGGCCCTGTTCCTGCCCGCGCGGTGTTCCGCATTCTGCAAGCC
TCCGGAGCGCACGTCGGCAGTCGGCTCCCTCGTTGACCGAATCACCGACCTCTCTCCCCAGGGGGTACCA
CCATGATTGAACAAGATGGATTGCACGCAGGTTCTCCGGCCGCTTGGGTGGAGAGGCTATTCGGCTATGA
CTGGGCACAACAGACAATCGGCTGCTCTGATGCCGCCGTGTTCCGGCTGTCAGCGCAGGGGCGCCCGGTT
CTTTTTGTCAAGACCGACCTGTCCGGTGCCCCGAATGAACTGCAGGACGAGGCAGCGCGGCTATCGTGGC
TGGCCACGACGGGCGTTCCTTGCGCAGCTGTGCTCGACGTTGTCACTGAAGCGGGAAGGGACTGGCTGCT
ATTGGGCGAAGTGCCGGGGCAGGATCTCCTGTCATCTCACCTTGCTCCTGCCGAGAAAGTATCCATCATG
GCTGATGCAATGCGGCGGCTGCATACGCTTGATCCGGCTACCTGCCCATTCGACCACCAAGCGAAACATC
GCATCGAGCGAGCACGTACTCGGATGGAAGCCGGTCTTGTCGATCAGGATGATCTGGACGAAGAGCATCA
GGGGCTCGCGCCAGCCGAACTGTTCGCCAGGCTCAAGGCGCGCATGCCCGACGGCGAGGATCTCGTCGTG
ACCCATGGCGATGCCTGCTTGCCGAATATCATGGTGGAAAATGGCCGCTTTTCTGGATTCATCGACTGTG
GCCGGCTGGGTGTGGCGGACCGCTATCAGGACATAGCGTTGGCTACCCGTGATATTGCTGAAGAGCTTGG
CGGCGAATGGGCTGACCGCTTCCTCGTGCTTTACGGTATCGCCGCTCCCGATTCGCAGCGCATCGCCTTC
TATCGCCTTCTTGACGAGTTCTTCTAAGAATTCTAGATCTTGAGACAAATGGCAGTATTCATCCACAATT
TTAAAAGAAAAGGGGGGATTGGGGGGTACAGTGCAGGGGAAAGAATAGTAGACATAATAGCAACAGACAT
ACAAACTAAAGAATTACAAAAACAAATTACAAAAATTCAAAATTTTCGGGTTTATTACAGGGACCCCGGG
GGCTCCGGTGCCCGTCAGTGGGCAGAGCGCACATCGCCCACAGTCCCCGAGAAGTTGGGGGGAGGGGTCG
GCAATTGAACCGGTGCCTAGAGAAGGTGGCGCGGGGTAAACTGGGAAAGTGATGTCGTGTACTGGCTCCG
CCTTTTTCCCGAGGGTGGGGGAGAACCGTATATAAGTGCAGTAGTCGCCGTGAACGTTCTTTTTCGCAAC
GGGTTTGCCGCCAGAACACAGGTAAGTGCCGTGTGTGGTTCCCGCGGGCCTGGCCTCTTTACGGGTTATG
GCCCTTGCGTGCCTTGAATTACTTCCACCTGGCTGCAGTACGTGATTCTTGATCCCGAGCTTCGGGTTGG
AAGTGGGTGGGAGAGTTCGAGGCCTTGCGCTTAAGGAGCCCCTTCGCCTCGTGCTTGAGTTGAGGCCTGG
CCTGGGCGCTGGGGCCGCCGCGTGCGAATCTGGTGGCACCTTCGCGCCTGTCTCGCTGCTTTCGATAAGT
CTCTAGCCATTTAAAATTTTTGATGACCTGCTGCGACGCTTTTTTTCTGGCAAGATAGTCTTGTAAATGC
GGGCCAAGATCTGCACACTGGTATTTCGGTTTTTGGGGCCGCGGGCGGCGACGGGGCCCGTGCGTCCCAG
CGCACATGTTCGGCGAGGCGGGGCCTGCGAGCGCGGCCACCGAGAATCGGACGGGGGTAGTCTCAAGCTG
GCCGGCCTGCTCTGGTGCCTGGCCTCGCGCCGCCGTGTATCGCCCCGCCCTGGGCGGCAAGGCTGGCCCG
GTCGGCACCAGTTGCGTGAGCGGAAAGATGGCCGCTTCCCGGCCCTGCTGCAGGGAGCTCAAAATGAAGG
ACGCGGCGCTCGGGAGAGCGGGCGGGTGAGTCACCCACACAAAGGAAAAGGGCCTTTCCGTCCTCAGCCG
TCGCTTCATGTGACTCCACGGAGTACCGGGCGCCGTCCAGGCACCTCGATTAGTTCTCGAGCTTTTGGAG
TACGTCGTCTTTAGGTTGGGGGGAGGGGTTTTATGCGATGGAGTTTCCCCACACTGAGTGGGTGGAGACT
GAAGTTAGGCCAGCTTGGCACTTGATGTAATTCTCCTTGGAATTTGCCCTTTTTGAGTTTGGATCTTGGT
TCATTCTCAAGCCTCAGACAGTGGTTCAAAGTTTTTTTCTTCCATTTCAGGTGTCGTGAGCTAGCGCCAC
CATGGTGGAGAAGGAGGAGGCTGGCGGCGGCATTAGCGAGGAGGAGGCGGCACAGTATGACCGGCAGATC
CGCCTGTGGGGACTGGAGGCCCAGAAACGGCTGCGGGCCTCTCGGGTGCTTCTTGTCGGCTTGAAAGGAC
TTGGGGCTGAAATTGCCAAGAATCTCATCTTGGCAGGAGTGAAAGGACTGACCATGCTGGATCACGAACA
GGTAACTCCAGAAGATCCCGGAGCTCAGTTCTTGATTCGTACTGGGTCTGTTGGCCGAAATAGGGCTGAA
GCCTCTTTGGAGCGAGCTCAGAATCTCAACCCCATGGTGGATGTGAAGGTGGACACTGAGGATATAGAGA
AGAAACCAGAGTCATTTTTCACTCAATTCGATGCTGTGTGTCTGACTTGCTGCTCCAGGGATGTCATAGT
TAAAGTTGACCAGATCTGTCACAAAAATAGCATCAAGTTCTTTACAGGAGATGTTTTTGGCTACCATGGA
TACACATTTGCCAATCTAGGAGAGCATGAGTTTGTAGAGGAGAAAACTAAAGTTGCCAAAGTTAGCCAAG
GAGTAGAAGATGGGCCCGACACCAAGAGAGCAAAACTTGATTCTTCTGAGACAACGATGGTCAAAAAGAA
GGTGGTCTTCTGCCCTGTTAAAGAAGCCCTGGAGGTGGACTGGAGCAGTGAGAAAGCAAAGGCTGCTCTG
AAGCGCACGACCTCCGACTACTTTCTCCTTCAAGTGCTCTTAAAGTTCCGTACAGATAAAGGAAGAGATC
CCAGTTCTGATACATATGAGGAAGATTCTGAGTTGTTGCTCCAGATACGAAATGATGTGCTTGACTCACT
GGGTATTAGTCCTGACCTGCTTCCTGAGGACTTTGTCAGGTACTGCTTCTCCGAGATGGCCCCAGTGTGT
GCGGTGGTTGGAGGGATTTTGGCACAGGAAATTGTGAAGGCCCTGTCTCAGCGGGACCCTCCTCACAACA
ACTTCTTCTTCTTCGATGGCATGAAGGGGAATGGGATTGTGGAGTGCCTTGGCCCCAAGTAGGATATCAT
CGGTAATCAACCTCTGGATTACAAAATTTGTGAAAGATTGACTGGTATTCTTAACTATGTTGCTCCTTTT
ACGCTATGTGGATACGCTGCTTTAATGCCTTTGTATCATGCTATTGCTTCCCGTATGGCTTTCATTTTCT
CCTCCTTGTATAAATCCTGGTTGCTGTCTCTTTATGAGGAGTTGTGGCCCGTTGTCAGGCAACGTGGCGT
GGTGTGCACTGTGTTTGCTGACGCAACCCCCACTGGTTGGGGCATTGCCACCACCTGTCAGCTCCTTTCC
GGGACTTTCGCTTTCCCCCTCCCTATTGCCACGGCGGAACTCATCGCCGCCTGCCTTGCCCGCTGCTGGA
CAGGGGCTCGGCTGTTGGGCACTGACAATTCCGTGGTGTTGTCGGGGAAATCATCGTCCTTTCCTTGGCT
GCTCGCCTGTGTTGCCACCTGGATTCTGCGCGGGACGTCCTTCTGCTACGTCCCTTCGGCCCTCAATCCA
GCGGACCTTCCTTCCCGCGGCCTGCTGCCGGCTCTGCGGCCTCTTCCGCGTCTTCGCCTTCGCCCTCAGA
CGAGTCGGATCTCCCTTTGGGCCGCCTCCCCGCGTCGACTTTAAGACCAATGACTTACAAGGCAGCTGTA
GATCTTAGCCACTTTTTAAAAGAAAAGGGGGGACTGGAAGGGCTAATTCACTCCCAACGAAGACAAGATC
TGCTTTTTGCTTGTACTGGGTCTCTCTGGTTAGACCAGATCTGAGCCTGGGAGCTCTCTGGCTAACTAGG
GAACCCACTGCTTAAGCCTCAATAAAGCTTGCCTTGAGTGCTTCAAGTAGTGTGTGCCCGTCTGTTGTGT
GACTCTGGTAACTAGAGATCCCTCAGACCCTTTTAGTCAGTGTGGAAAATCTCTAGCAGTACGTATAGTA
GTTCATGTCATCTTATTATTCAGTATTTATAACTTGCAAAGAAATGAATATCAGAGAGTGAGAGGAACTT
GTTTATTGCAGCTTATAATGGTTACAAATAAAGCAATAGCATCACAAATTTCACAAATAAAGCATTTTTT
TCACTGCATTCTAGTTGTGGTTTGTCCAAACTCATCAATGTATCTTATCATGTCTGGCTCTAGCTATCCC
GCCCCTAACTCCGCCCATCCCGCCCCTAACTCCGCCCAGTTCCGCCCATTCTCCGCCCCATGGCTGACTA
ATTTTTTTTATTTATGCAGAGGCCGAGGCCGCCTCGGCCTCTGAGCTATTCCAGAAGTAGTGAGGAGGCT
TTTTTGGAGGCCTAGGGACGTACCCAATTCGCCCTATAGTGAGTCGTATTACGCGCGCTCACTGGCCGTC
GTTTTACAACGTCGTGACTGGGAAAACCCTGGCGTTACCCAACTTAATCGCCTTGCAGCACATCCCCCTT
TCGCCAGCTGGCGTAATAGCGAAGAGGCCCGCACCGATCGCCCTTCCCAACAGTTGCGCAGCCTGAATGG
CGAATGGG
[77 nt withheld, positions 7219-7295]
A
[46 nt withheld, positions 7297-7342]
C
[91 nt withheld, positions 7344-7434]
A
[49 nt withheld, positions 7436-7484]
CCTTTGACGTTGGAGTCCACGTTCTTT
[37 nt withheld, positions 7512-7548]
ACCCTATCTCGGTCTATTCTTTTGATTTATAAGGGATTTTGCCGATTTCGGCCTATTGGTTAAAAAATGA
GCTGATTTAACAAAAATTTAACGCGAATTTTAACAAAATATTAACGCTTACAATTTAGGTGGCACTTTTC
GGGGAAATGTGCGCGGAACCCCTATTTGTTTATTTTTCTAAATACATTCAAATATGTATCCGCTCATGAG
ACAATAACCCTGATAAATGCTTCAATAATATTGAAAAAGGAAGAGTATGAGTATTCAACATTTCCGTGTC
GCCCTTATTCCCTTTTTTGCGGCATTTTGCCTTCCTGTTTTTGCTCACCCAGAAACGCTGGTGAAAGTAA
AAGATGCTGAAGATCAGTTGGGTGCACGAGTGGGTTACATCGAACTGGATCTCAACAGCGGTAAGATCCT
TGAGAGTTTTCGCCCCGAAGAACGTTTTCCAATGATGAGCACTTTTAAAGTTCTGCTATGTGGCGCGGTA
TTATCCCGTATTGACGCCGGGCAAGAGCAACTCGGTCGCCGCATACACTATTCTCAGAATGACTTGGTTG
AGTACTCACCAGTCACAGAAAAGCATCTTACGGATGGCATGACAGTAAGAGAATTATGCAGTGCTGCCAT
AACCATGAGTGATAACACTGCGGCCAACTTACTTCTGACAACGATCGGAGGACCGAAGGAGCTAACCGCT
TTTTTGCACAACATGGGGGATCATGTAACTCGCCTTGATCGTTGGGAACCGGAGCTGAATGAAGCCATAC
CAAACGACGAGCGTGACACCACGATGCCTGTAGCAATGGCAACAACGTTGCGCAAACTATTAACTGGCGA
ACTACTTACTCTAGCTTCCCGGCAACAATTAATAGACTGGATGGAGGCGGATAAAGTTGCAGGACCACTT
CTGCGCTCGGCCCTTCCGGCTGGCTGGTTTATTGCTGATAAATCTGGAGCCGGTGAGCGTGGGTCTCGCG
GTATCATTGCAGCACTGGGGCCAGATGGTAAGCCCTCCCGTATCGTAGTTATCTACACGACGGGGAGTCA
GGCAACTATGGATGAACGAAATAGACAGATCGCTGAGATAGGTGCCTCACTGATTAAGCATTGGTAACTG
TCAGACCAAGTTTACTCATATATACTTTAGATTGATTTAAAACTTCATTTTTAATTTAAAAGGATCTAGG
TGAAGATCCTTTTTGATAATCTCATGACCAAAATCCCTTAACGTGAGTTTTCGTTCCACTGAGCGTCAGA
CCCCGTAGAAAAGATCAAAGGATCTTCTTGAGATCCTTTTTTTCTGCGCGTAATCTGCTGCTTGCAAACA
AAAAAACCACCGCTACCAGCGGTGGTTTGTTTGCCGGATCAAGAGCTACCAACTCTTTTTCCGAAGGTAA
CTGGCTTCAGCAGAGCGCAGATACCAAATACTGTTCTTCTAGTGTAGCCGTAGTTAGGCCACCACTTCAA
GAACTCTGTAGCACCGCCTACATACCTCGCTCTGCTAATCCTGTTACCAGTGGCTGCTGCCAGTGGCGAT
AAGTCGTGTCTTACCGGGTTGGACTCAAGACGATAGTTACCGGATAAGGCGCAGCGGTCGGGCTGAACGG
GGGGTTCGTGCACACAGCCCAGCTTGGAGCGAACGACCTACACCGAACTGAGATACCTACAGCGTGAGCT
ATGAGAAAGCGCCACGCTTCCCGAAGGGAGAAAGGCGGACAGGTATCCGGTAAGCGGCAGGGTCGGAACA
GGAGAGCGCACGAGGGAGCTTCCAGGGGGAAACGCCTGGTATCTTTATAGTCCTGTCGGGTTTCGCCACC
TCTGACTTGAGCGTCGATTTTTGTGATGCTCGTCAGGGGGGCGGAGCCTATGGAAAAACGCCAGCAACGC
GGCCTTTTTACGGTTCCTGGCCTTTTGCTGGCCTTTTGCTCACATGTTCTTTCCTGCGTTATCCCCTGAT
TCTGTGGATAACCGTATTACCGCCTTTGAGTGAGCTGATACCGCTCGCCGCAGCCGAACGACCGAGCGCA
GCGAGTCAGTGAG
